>Addgene plasmid #238039 | ADEPT-pTarget-Msp6 | addgene full sequence | sequence record 471752 | Addgene NGS Result
TTGAGATCCTTTTTTTCTGCGCGTAATCTGCTGCTTGCAAACAAAAAAACCACCGCTACCAGCGGTGGTT
TGTTTGCCGGATCAAGAGCTACCAACTCTTTTTCCGAAGGTAACTGGCTTCAGCAGAGCGCAGATACCAA
ATACTGTCCTTCTAGTGTAGCCGTAGTTAGGCCACCACTTCAAGAACTCTGTAGCACCGCCTACATACCT
CGCTCTGCTAATCCTGTTACCAGTGGCTGCTGCCAGTGGCGATAAGTCGTGTCTTACCGGGTTGGACTCA
AGACGATAGTTACCGGATAAGGCGCAGCGGTCGGGCTGAACGGGGGGTTCGTGCACACAGCCCAGCTTGG
AGCGAACGACCTACACCGAACTGAGATACCTACAGCGTGAGCTATGAGAAAGCGCCACGCTTCCCGAAGG
GAGAAAGGCGGACAGGTATCCGGTAAGCGGCAGGGTCGGAACAGGAGAGCGCACGAGGGAGCTTCCAGGG
GGAAACGCCTGGTATCTTTATAGTCCTGTCGGGTTTCGCCACCTCTGACTTGAGCGTCGATTTTTGTGAT
GCTCGTCAGGGGGGCGGAGCCTGTGGAAAAACGCCAGCAACGCGGCCTTTTTACGGTTCCTGGCCTTTTG
CTGGCCTTTTGCTCACATGTTCTTTCCTGCGTTATCCCCTGATTCTGTGGATAACCGTATTACCGAGGTT
CACCTTAGCCATTAGAGATTACCTTTTTTGAACATAAAATAAAGTTAATTTCGAAACACTAAAATTCATA
ATGCAAACAGGGACGCACCGCTAGCAGCGCCCCTAGCGGTATCCTATAAAAAAACACACCGCGCCGCTAG
CAGCACCCCTAATATAAAATAATGTTTTTTATAAAAATAGTCAGTACCACCCCTACAAAACGGTGTCGGC
GCGTTGTTGTAGCCGCGCCGACACCGCTTTTTTAAATATCATAAAGAGAGTAAGAGAAACTAATTTTTCA
TAACACTCTATTTATAAAGAAAAATCAGCAAAAACTTGTTTTTGCATGGGGTGTGGTGCTTTTGGTGGTG
AGAACCACCAACCTGTTGAGCCTTTTTGTGGAGTGGGTTAAATTATTTACGAATAAAGTCACCAGAGGTG
GCCTTTGAGTGAGCTGATACCGCTCGCCGCAGCCGAACGACCGAGCGCAGCGAGTCAGTGAGCGAGGAAG
CCTGCAGTCTAGACTCGAGTAAGGATCCAGTTCACCGACAAACAACAGATAAAACGAAAGGCCCAGTCTT
TCGACTGAGCCTTTCGTTTTATTTGATGCCTGGCAGTTCCCTACTCTCGCATGGGGAGACCCCACACTAC
CATCGGCGCTACGGCGTTTCACTTCTGAGTTCGGCATGGGGTCAGGTGGGACCACCGCGCTACTGCCGCC
AGGCAAATTCTGTTTTATCAGACCGCTTCTGCGTTCTGATTTAATCTGTATCAGGCTGAAAATCTTCTCT
CATCCGCCAAAACAGCCAAGCTGGAGACCGTTTAAACTCAATGATGATGATGATGATGGTCGACGGCGCT
ATTCAGATCCTCTTCTGAGATGAGTTTTTGTTCGGGCCCAAGCTTCAAAAAAAGCACCGACTCGGTGCCA
CTTTTTCAAGTTGATAACGGACTAGCCTTATTTTAACTTGCTATTTCTAGCTCTAAAACCGTGAAACGCC
TATTCTTATGGTCAGTGCGTCCTGCTGATGTGCTCAGTATCTCTATCACTGATAGGGATGTCAATCTCTA
TCACTGATAGGGAAGATCTTTAGAATTCCAGAAATCATCCTTAGCGAAAGCTAAGGATTTTTTTTATCTG
AAATTCTGCCTCGTGATACGCCTATTTTTATAGGTTAATGTCATGATAATAATGGTTTCTTAGACGTCAG
GGACGTCGGAATTGCCAGCTGGGGCGCCCTCTGGTAAGGTTGGGAAGCCCTGCAAAGTAAACTGGATGGC
TTTCTTGCCGCCAAGGATCTGATGGCGCAGGGGATCAAGATCTGATCAAGAGACAGGATGAGGATCGTTT
CGCATGATTGAACAAGATGGATTGCACGCAGGTTCTCCGGCCGCTTGGGTGGAGAGGCTATTCGGCTATG
ACTGGGCACAACAGACAATCGGCTGCTCTGATGCCGCCGTGTTCCGGCTGTCAGCGCAGGGGCGCCCGGT
TCTTTTTGTCAAGACCGACCTGTCCGGTGCCCTGAATGAACTGCAGGACGAGGCAGCGCGGCTATCGTGG
CTGGCCACGACGGGCGTTCCTTGCGCAGCTGTGCTCGACGTTGTCACTGAAGCGGGAAGGGACTGGCTGC
TATTGGGCGAAGTGCCGGGGCAGGATCTCCTGTCATCTCACCTTGCTCCTGCCGAGAAAGTATCCATCAT
GGCTGATGCAATGCGGCGGCTGCATACGCTTGATCCGGCTACCTGCCCATTCGACCACCAAGCGAAACAT
CGCATCGAGCGAGCACGTACTCGGATGGAAGCCGGTCTTGTCGATCAGGATGATCTGGACGAAGAGCATC
AGGGGCTCGCGCCAGCCGAACTGTTCGCCAGGCTCAAGGCGCGCATGCCCGACGGCGAGGATCTCGTCGT
GACCCATGGCGATGCCTGCTTGCCGAATATCATGGTGGAAAATGGCCGCTTTTCTGGATTCATCGACTGT
GGCCGGCTGGGTGTGGCGGACCGCTATCAGGACATAGCGTTGGCTACCCGTGATATTGCTGAAGAGCTTG
GCGGCGAATGGGCTGACCGCTTCCTCGTGCTTTACGGTATCGCCGCTCCCGATTCGCAGCGCATCGCCTT
CTATCGCCTTCTTGACGAGTTCTTCTGAGCGGGACTCTGGGGTTCGAGAGCTCGCTTGGACTCCTGTTGA
TAGATCCAGTAATGACCTCAGAACTCCATCTGGATTTGTTCAGAACGCTCGGTTGCCGCCGGGCGTTTTT
TATTGGTGAGAATCCAAGCACTAGTAACAACTTATATCGTATGGGGCTGACTTCAGGTGCTACCGTGGAG
ACGTATAAACGCAGAAAGGCCCACCCGAAGGTGAGCCAGTGTGACTCTAGTAGAGAGCGTTCACCGACAA
ACAACAGATAAAACGAAAGGCCCAGTCTTTCGACTGAGCCTTTCGTTTTATTTGATGCCTGGTCATTTGT
ACAGTTCATCCATACCATGCGTGATGCCCGCTGCGGTTACGAACTCCAGCAGAACCATATGATCGCGTTT
CTCGTTCGGATCTTTAGACAGAACGCTTTGCGTGCTCAGATAGTGATTGTCTGGCAGCAGAACAGGACCA
TCACCGATTGGAGTGTTTTGCTGGTAGTGATCAGCCAGCTGCACGCTGCCATCCTCCACGTTGTGGCGAA
TTTTAAAATTCGCTTTAATGCCATTTTTTTGTTTATCGGCGGTGATGTAAACATTGTGGCTGTTAAAATT
GTATTCCAGCTTATGGCCCAGGATATTGCCGTCCTCTTTAAAGTCAATGCCTTTCAGCTCAATGCGGTTT
ACCAGGGTATCGCCTTCAAATTTCACTTCCGCACGCGTTTTGTACGTGCCGTCATCCTTAAAGGAAATCG
TGCGTTCCTGCACATAGCCTTCCGGCATGGCGGACTTGAAGAAGTCATGCTGCTTCATATGGTCCGGATA
ACGAGCAAAGCACTGAACACCATAAGTCAGCGTCGTTACCAGAGTCGGCCAAGGAACCGGCAGTTTACCA
GTAGTACAGATGAACTTCAGCGTCAGTTTACCATTAGTTGCGTCACCTTCACCCTCGCCACGCACGGAAA
ACTTATGACCGTTGACATCACCATCCAGTTCCACCAGAATAGGGACGACACCAGTGAACAGCTCTTCGCC
TTTACGCATCTAGTATTTCTCCTCTTTAGCTGTTTCCTGTGTGAAATTGTTATCCGCTCACAATTCCACA
CAACATACGAGCCGGAAGCATAAAGTGTAAAGCCTGGGGTGCCTAATGAGTGAGCTAACTCACATTAATT
GCGTTGCGCAGTTTTCGTTCCACTGAGCGTCAGACCCCGTAGAAAAGATCAAAGGATCTTC
Features (pLannotate 1.2.2; 18 found; start..end, strand, type, name):
      1..589     +  rep_origin     ori: high-copy-number ColE1/pMB1/pBR322/pUC origin of replication
    784..1074    -  oriT           oriT: origin of transfer for the bacterial F plasmid (Frost et al., 1994)
   1124..1191    +  rep_origin     RSF ori (fragment): Plasmids containing the RSF 1030 origin of replication can be propagated in E. coli cells that contain additional plasmids with compatible origins.
   1239..1285    -  terminator     rrnB T1 terminator: transcription terminator T1 from the E. coli rrnB gene
   1287..1402    -  ncRNA          5S rRNA: Accession: RF00001 - 5S ribosomal RNA
   1511..1528    -  CDS            capTEV™ (fragment): composite tag for in vivo biotinylation, TEV protease cleavage, and 6xHis tagging
   1594..1669    -  misc_RNA       gRNA scaffold: guide RNA scaffold for the Streptococcus pyogenes CRISPR/Cas9 system
   1690..1763    -  promoter       PLtetO-1 promoter: modified phage lambda PL promoter with tet operator sites (Lutz and Bujard, 1997)
   1781..1824    +  terminator     bacterial terminator: putative bacterial transcription terminator
   1874..2002    +  CDS            tnpA (fragment): TN5P_ECOLX - Also known as tnp. Experimental evidence at protein level: Swiss-Prot protein existence level 1. Mediates transposition of transposon Tn5 by a 'cut and paste' mechanism. First, the monomeric transposase binds the 19 bp inverted DNA repeats flanking the transposon. Then, dimerization of the DNA- bound transposase creates a synaptic DNA complex. After nicking of the first DNA strand, excision of the transposon proceeds through a series of intermediates. The transposase then mediates the insertion of the transposon at a new site by strand transfer. The activity of the wild- type tran
   2034..2825    +  CDS            neo: KKA2_KLEPN - Also known as kan, nptII. Experimental evidence at protein level: Swiss-Prot protein existence level 1. Resistance to kanamycin, neomycin, paromomycin, ribostamycin, butirosin and gentamicin B. From Klebsiella pneumoniae.
   2859..2953    +  terminator     lambda t0 terminator: transcription terminator from phage lambda
   3020..3047    -  terminator     T7Te terminator: phage T7 early transcription terminator
   3063..3134    -  terminator     rrnB T1 terminator: transcription terminator T1 from the E. coli rrnB gene
   3146..3859    -  CDS            superfolder GFP: GFP variant that folds robustly even when fused to poorly folded proteins (Pédelacq et al., 2006)
   3897..3913    -  protein_bind   lac operator: The lac repressor binds to the lac operator to inhibit transcription in E. coli. This inhibition can be relieved by adding lactose or isopropyl-β-D-thiogalactopyranoside (IPTG). lac repressor encoded by lacI
   3921..3951    -  promoter       lac promoter: promoter for the E. coli lac operon
   3966..3987    -  protein_bind   CAP binding site: CAP binding activates transcription in the presence of cAMP. E. coli catabolite activator protein
