[The description below was written by a language model from this plasmid's Addgene catalogue record and pLannotate feature annotations shown in this document.]
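Description:
ADEPT-pTarget-Msp6 is a small (about 4.05 kb) synthetic-biology plasmid for E. coli, built on the ADEPT-pTarget backbone as one component of the ADEPT system for programmable gene transfer and population-level gene regulation. It replicates from a high-copy ColE1/pUC-type origin and is selected with kanamycin through a neo (nptII) aminoglycoside phosphotransferase gene, which is followed by a lambda t0 terminator. It also carries the F-plasmid origin of transfer (oriT), which allows it to be mobilised by conjugation into recipient cells when the F transfer machinery is supplied in trans. That machinery is not encoded here. Short annotated fragments (RSF ori, tnpA, a capTEV-like stretch, 5S rRNA) appear to be remnants of source sequences rather than functional parts.

The plasmid has two payload cassettes. The first is superfolder GFP (714 bp) expressed from the lac promoter with its CAP binding site and lac operator, so the reporter is subject to LacI repression and IPTG induction in suitable hosts. Transcription ends at rrnB T1 and T7Te terminators. The second is a single guide RNA with the Streptococcus pyogenes Cas9 scaffold, driven by the tet-operator-controlled PLtetO-1 promoter and terminated by an rrnB T1 terminator. According to the record, this guide is self-targeting, directed at the plasmid itself, but carries mismatches. The name suggests that "Msp6" designates this particular mismatched spacer variant, although the record does not state the spacer or its target site. No Cas9 gene is annotated, so the nuclease must come from another source. The sfGFP signal presumably reports plasmid presence and abundance as CRISPR targeting and conjugative transfer act on it.
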