Addgene plasmid #238039: ADEPT-pTarget-Msp6
Purpose: Encodes sfGFP under lac promoter. Expresses a self-targeting mismatched guide RNA as part of the ADEPT system. Carries oriT and kanamycin resistance.
Depositing lab: Lingchong You. Depositing organization: Duke University. Publication: Population-level amplification of gene regulation by programmable gene transfer. Son HI, Hamrick GS, Shende AR, Kim K, Yang K, Huang TJ, You L. Nat Chem Biol. 2025 Jan 8. doi: 10.1038/s41589-024-01817-9. PubMed 39779901.
Backbone
  Vector backbone: ADEPT-pTarget
  Backbone size w/o insert (bp): 3337
  Vector type: Synthetic Biology
Growth in bacteria
  Bacterial resistance: Kanamycin, 50 μg/mL
  Growth temperature: 37°C
  Growth strain: DH5alpha
  Copy number: High Copy
Gene/Insert
  Gene/Insert name: sfGFP
  gRNA/shRNA sequence: guuuuagagcuagaaauagcaaguuaaaauaaggcuaguccguuaucaacuugaaaaaguggcaccgagucggugc
  Species: Synthetic
  Insert size (bp): 714
  Promoter: lac
  Cloning method: Gibson Cloning
Terms and licenses: Academic/Nonprofit Terms; Industry Terms: Not Available to Industry
How to cite: ADEPT-pTarget-Msp6 was a gift from Lingchong You (Addgene plasmid # 238039 ; http://n2t.net/addgene:238039 ; RRID:Addgene_238039)
